>Addgene plasmid #143615 | TFORF2773 | addgene full sequence | sequence record 400439 | Addgene NGS Result
TTAATGTAGTCTTATGCAATACTCTTGTAGTCTTGCAACATGGTAACGATGAGTTAGCAACATGCCTTAC
AAGGAGAGAAAAAGCACCGTGCATGCCGATTGGTGGAAGTAAGGTGGTACGATCGTGCCTTATTAGGAAG
GCAACAGACGGGTCTGACATGGATTGGACGAACCACTGAATTGCCGCATTGCAGAGATATTGTATTTAAG
TGCCTAGCTCGATACATAAACGGGTCTCTCTGGTTAGACCAGATCTGAGCCTGGGAGCTCTCTGGCTAAC
TAGGGAACCCACTGCTTAAGCCTCAATAAAGCTTGCCTTGAGTGCTTCAAGTAGTGTGTGCCCGTCTGTT
GTGTGACTCTGGTAACTAGAGATCCCTCAGACCCTTTTAGTCAGTGTGGAAAATCTCTAGCAGTGGCGCC
CGAACAGGGACTTGAAAGCGAAAGGGAAACCAGAGGAGCTCTCTCGACGCAGGACTCGGCTTGCTGAAGC
GCGCACGGCAAGAGGCGAGGGGCGGCGACTGGTGAGTACGCCAAAAATTTTGACTAGCGGAGGCTAGAAG
GAGAGAGATGGGTGCGAGAGCGTCAGTATTAAGCGGGGGAGAATTAGATCGCGATGGGAAAAAATTCGGT
TAAGGCCAGGGGGAAAGAAAAAATATAAATTAAAACATATAGTATGGGCAAGCAGGGAGCTAGAACGATT
CGCAGTTAATCCTGGCCTGTTAGAAACATCAGAAGGCTGTAGACAAATACTGGGACAGCTACAACCATCC
CTTCAGACAGGATCAGAAGAACTTAGATCATTATATAATACAGTAGCAACCCTCTATTGTGTGCATCAAA
GGATAGAGATAAAAGACACCAAGGAAGCTTTAGACAAGATAGAGGAAGAGCAAAACAAAAGTAAGACCAC
CGCACAGCAAGCGGCCGCTGATCTTCAGACCTGGAGGAGGAGATATGAGGGACAATTGGAGAAGTGAATT
ATATAAATATAAAGTAGTAAAAATTGAACCATTAGGAGTAGCACCCACCAAGGCAAAGAGAAGAGTGGTG
CAGAGAGAAAAAAGAGCAGTGGGAATAGGAGCTTTGTTCCTTGGGTTCTTGGGAGCAGCAGGAAGCACTA
TGGGCGCAGCGTCAATGACGCTGACGGTACAGGCCAGACAATTATTGTCTGGTATAGTGCAGCAGCAGAA
CAATTTGCTGAGGGCTATTGAGGCGCAACAGCATCTGTTGCAACTCACAGTCTGGGGCATCAAGCAGCTC
CAGGCAAGAATCCTGGCTGTGGAAAGATACCTAAAGGATCAACAGCTCCTGGGGATTTGGGGTTGCTCTG
GAAAACTCATTTGCACCACTGCTGTGCCTTGGAATGCTAGTTGGAGTAATAAATCTCTGGAACAGATTTG
GAATCACACGACCTGGATGGAGTGGGACAGAGAAATTAACAATTACACAAGCTTAATACACTCCTTAATT
GAAGAATCGCAAAACCAGCAAGAAAAGAATGAACAAGAATTATTGGAATTAGATAAATGGGCAAGTTTGT
GGAATTGGTTTAACATAACAAATTGGCTGTGGTATATAAAATTATTCATAATGATAGTAGGAGGCTTGGT
AGGTTTAAGAATAGTTTTTGCTGTACTTTCTATAGTGAATAGAGTTAGGCAGGGATATTCACCATTATCG
TTTCAGACCCACCTCCCAACCCCGAGGGGACCCATGCATTGCATCTCAATTAGTCAGCAACCAGGTGTGG
AAAGTCCCCAGGCTCCCCAGCAGGCAGAAGTATGCAAAGCATGCGTCTCAATTAGTCAGCAACCATAGTC
CCGCCCCTAACTCCGCCCATCCCGCCCCTAACTCCGCCCAGTTCCGCCCATTCTCCGCCCCATGGCTGAC
TAATTTTTTTTATTTATGCAGAGGCCGAGGCCGCCTCGGCCTCTGAGCTATTCCAGAAGTAGTGAGGAGG
CTTTTTTGGAGGCCTAGGCTTTTGCAAAAAGCTTTCTAGAGGTACCACCGGAGCTTACCATGACCGAGTA
CAAGCCCACGGTGCGCCTCGCCACCCGCGACGACGTCCCCAGGGCCGTACGCACCCTCGCCGCCGCGTTC
GCCGACTACCCCGCCACGCGCCACACCGTCGATCCGGACCGCCACATCGAGCGGGTCACCGAGCTGCAAG
AACTCTTCCTCACGCGCGTCGGGCTCGACATCGGCAAGGTGTGGGTCGCGGACGACGGCGCCGCCGTGGC
GGTCTGGACCACGCCGGAGAGCGTCGAAGCGGGGGCGGTGTTCGCCGAGATCGGCCCGCGCATGGCCGAG
TTGAGCGGTTCCCGGCTGGCCGCGCAGCAACAGATGGAAGGCCTCCTGGCGCCGCACCGGCCCAAGGAGC
CCGCGTGGTTCCTGGCCACCGTCGGCGTCTCGCCCGACCACCAGGGCAAGGGTCTGGGCAGCGCCGTCGT
GCTCCCCGGAGTGGAGGCGGCCGAGCGCGCCGGGGTGCCCGCCTTCCTGGAGACCTCCGCGCCCCGCAAC
CTCCCCTTCTACGAGCGGCTCGGCTTCACCGTCACCGCCGACGTCGAGGTGCCCGAAGGACCGCGCACCT
GGTGCATGACCCGCAAGCCCGGTGCCAGTTAACGAATTCTAGATCTTGAGACAAATGGCAGTATTCATCC
ACAATTTTAAAAGAAAAGGGGGGATTGGGGGGTACAGTGCAGGGGAAAGAATAGTAGACATAATAGCAAC
AGACATACAAACTAAAGAATTACAAAAACAAATTACAAAAATTCAAAATTTTCGGGTTTATTACAGGGAC
AGCAGAGATCCACTTTGGCGCCGGCTCGAGGCCTGCAGGTGCAAAGATGGATAAAGTTTTAAACAGAGAG
GAATCTTTGCAGCTAATGGACCTTCTAGGTCTTGAAAGGAGTGGGAATTGGCTCCGGTGCCCGTCAGTGG
GCAGAGCGCACATCGCCCACAGTCCCCGAGAAGTTGGGGGGAGGGGTCGGCAATTGAACCGGTGCCTAGA
GAAGGTGGCGCGGGGTAAACTGGGAAAGTGATGTCGTGTACTGGCTCCGCCTTTTTCCCGAGGGTGGGGG
AGAACCGTATATAAGTGCAGTAGTCGCCGTGAACGTTCTTTTTCGCAACGGGTTTGCCGCCAGAACACAG
GTAAGTGCCGTGTGTGGTTCCCGCGGGCCTGGCCTCTTTACGGGTTATGGCCCTTGCGTGCCTTGAATTA
CTTCCACCTGGCTGCAGTACGTGATTCTTGATCCCGAGCTTCGGGTTGGAAGTGGGTGGGAGAGTTCGAG
GCCTTGCGCTTAAGGAGCCCCTTCGCCTCGTGCTTGAGTTGAGGCCTGGCCTGGGCGCTGGGGCCGCCGC
GTGCGAATCTGGTGGCACCTTCGCGCCTGTCTCGCTGCTTTCGATAAGTCTCTAGCCATTTAAAATTTTT
GATGACCTGCTGCGACGCTTTTTTTCTGGCAAGATAGTCTTGTAAATGCGGGCCAAGATCTGCACACTGG
TATTTCGGTTTTTGGGGCCGCGGGCGGCGACGGGGCCCGTGCGTCCCAGCGCACATGTTCGGCGAGGCGG
GGCCTGCGAGCGCGGCCACCGAGAATCGGACGGGGGTAGTCTCAAGCTGGCCGGCCTGCTCTGGTGCCTG
GCCTCGCGCCGCCGTGTATCGCCCCGCCCTGGGCGGCAAGGCTGGCCCGGTCGGCACCAGTTGCGTGAGC
GGAAAGATGGCCGCTTCCCGGCCCTGCTGCAGGGAGCTCAAAATGGAGGACGCGGCGCTCGGGAGAGCGG
GCGGGTGAGTCACCCACACAAAGGAAAAGGGCCTTTCCGTCCTCAGCCGTCGCTTCATGTGACTCCACGG
AGTACCGGGCGCCGTCCAGGCACCTCGATTAGTTCTCGAGCTTTTGGAGTACGTCGTCTTTAGGTTGGGG
GGAGGGGTTTTATGCGATGGAGTTTCCCCACACTGAGTGGGTGGAGACTGAAGTTAGGCCAGCTTGGCAC
TTGATGTAATTCTCCTTGGAATTTGCCCTTTTTGAGTTTGGATCTTGGTTCATTCTCAAGCCTCAGACAG
TGGTTCAAAGTTTTTTTCTTCCATTTCAGGTGTCGTGAGGCTAGCACCGCCACCATGGAGGCGGCCACCA
CACTGCACCCAGGCCCGCGCCCGGCGCTGCCCCTCGGGGGCCCGGGCCCGCTGGGCGAGTTCCTGCCTCC
ACCCGAGTGCCCGGTCTTCGAACCCAGCTGGGAAGAGTTCGCGGACCCCTTCGCTTTCATCCACAAGATC
CGGCCCATAGCCGAGCAGACTGGCATCTGTAAGGTGCGGCCGCCGCCGGATTGGCAGCCACCATTTGCAT
GTGATGTTGATAAACTTCATTTTACGCCACGTATCCAGAGACTGAATGAATTGGAGGCCCAAACTCGTGT
AAAATTGAATTTCTTGGACCAGATTGCAAAGTACTGGGAGTTACAGGGAAGTACTCTGAAAATTCCACAT
GTGGAGAGGAAGATCTTGGACTTATTTCAGCTTAATAAGTTAGTTGCAGAAGAAGGTGGATTTGCAGTTG
TTTGCAAGGATAGAAAATGGACCAAAATTGCTACCAAGATGGGGTTTGCTCCTGGCAAAGCAGTGGGCTC
ACATATCAGAGGGCATTATGAACGAATTCTCAACCCCTACAACTTATTCCTGTCCGGAGACAGCCTAAGG
TGTTTGCAGAAGCCAAACCTGACCACAGACACTAAGGACAAGGAGTACAAACCCCATGATATTCCCCAGA
GGCAGTCTGTGCAGCCTTCGGAAACGTGCCCCCCAGCCCGACGAGCAAAACGCATGAGAGCAGAGGCCAT
GAATATTAAAATAGAACCCGAGGAGACAACGGAAGCCAGAACTCATAATCTGAGACGTCGAATGGGTTGT
CCAACTCCAAAATGTGAAAATGAGAAAGAAATGAAGAGTAGCATCAAGCAAGAACCTATTGAGAGGAAAG
ATTATATTGTAGAAAATGAGAAGGAAAAGCCCAAGAGTCGATCTAAAAAAGCCACCAATGCTGTGGACCT
GTATGTCTGTCTTTTATGTGGCAGTGGCAATGATGAAGACCGGCTACTGTTGTGTGATGGCTGTGATGAC
AGTTACCATACCTTTTGCTTGATCCCACCTCTCCATGATGTTCCCAAGGGAGACTGGAGGTGTCCTAAGT
GTTTGGCTCAGGAATGTAGTAAGCCACAAGAAGCATTTGGCTTTGAACAAGCAGCCAGGGACTATACCCT
CCGTACTTTTGGGGAAATGGCAGATGCGTTCAAATCTGATTACTTCAACATGCCAGTCCATATGGTCCCC
ACAGAGCTTGTTGAGAAAGAATTTTGGAGACTAGTAAGCACTATTGAGGAGGATGTCACAGTGGAATATG
GAGCTGACATTGCCTCAAAGGAATTTGGCAGTGGCTTTCCTGTCCGAGATGGGAAAATCAAACTCTCACC
TGAGGAAGAGGAGTATCTTGATAGTGGCTGGAATTTGAACAACATGCCAGTGATGGAGCAGTCTGTCCTT
GCACATATTACTGCTGATATATGTGGCATGAAACTTCCTTGGTTGTATGTGGGAATGTGCTTTTCTTCAT
TCTGTTGGCACATTGAAGACCACTGGAGCTATTCAATTAACTACTTGCACTGGGGTGAGCCAAAAACCTG
GTATGGAGTCCCAGGGTATGCTGCTGAGCAGCTAGAAAATGTAATGAAGAAACTAGCTCCAGAACTCTTT
GTGTCCCAGCCGGATCTCCTCCATCAGCTTGTGACCATCATGAACCCCAATACCCTGATGACTCATGAAG
TGCCTGTTTACCGAACTAATCAGTGTGCTGGGGAGTTTGTGATTACATTTCCAAGAGCCTACCACAGTGG
TTTTAACCAGGGTTTTAATTTTGCTGAGGCTGTTAACTTCTGCACTGTTGATTGGCTGCCATTAGGCCGA
CAGTGTGTGGAGCATTATCGCTTGCTTCATCGATATTGTGTGTTTTCCCACGATGAGATGATCTGCAAGA
TGGCTTCCAAGGCTGATGTATTAGATGTTGTAGTGGCTTCAACTGTTCAGAAAGACATGGCCATTATGAT
TGAGGATGAGAAAGCTTTAAGAGAAACTGTCCGTAAATTGGGAGTGATTGATTCGGAAAGAATGGATTTT
GAGCTGTTGCCAGATGATGAACGTCAGTGTGTAAAATGCAAAACTACATGCTTCATGTCTGCCATCTCCT
GTTCTTGTAAACCTGGCCTTCTTGTTTGCCTGCATCATGTAAAAGAATTGTGTTCCTGTCCTCCTTACAA
ATATAAATTGCGGTATAGGTACACGCTGGATGATCTCTACCCTATGATGAATGCATTGAAGCTTCGAGCA
GAATCTTACAACGAATGGGCCTTGAATGTGAATGAAGCTTTGGAGGCAAAGATCAACAAGAAGAAAAGCC
TTGTCAGCTTCAAGGCTTTAATTGAAGAATCTGAAATGAAGAAATTCCCAGACAATGATCTTTTGCGACA
CCTTCGCCTAGTCACACAGGATGCAGAGAAGTGTGCCTCTGTTGCGCAGCAGTTGCTTAATGGCAAAAGG
CAAACTAGATATCGATCTGGTGGAGGGAAATCCCAAAATCAGTTGACAGTGAATGAGCTCCGGCAGTTTG
TAACACAGCTGTATGCTCTTCCATGTGTCCTCAGTCAGACACCATTACTAAAGGATCTCTTGAATCGTGT
AGAAGATTTTCAACAGCATAGTCAGAAACTACTCTCTGAGGAAACGCCTAGTGCTGCGGAGCTGCAGGAC
TTGCTAGATGTCAGCTTTGAATTTGATGTTGAACTTCCACAGCTTGCTGAGATGCGTATCCGTTTGGAAC
AAGCCCGTTGGCTAGAAGAGGTGCAGCAAGCTTGCCTAGACCCCAGCTCCCTTACTTTAGATGATATGAG
ACGTCTCATAGACCTAGGGGTAGGGCTGGCCCCGTATTCAGCAGTGGAGAAAGCTATGGCCCGGCTGCAG
GAACTGCTCACAGTGTCAGAGCACTGGGACGACAAAGCCAAGAGTCTCCTCAAGGCCAGGCCACGACATT
CATTGAATAGCCTTGCTACGGCAGTAAAGGAAATCGAAGAGATCCCTGCATATCTGCCCAATGGTGCGGC
TCTGAAAGACTCAGTGCAGAGAGCCAGAGACTGGCTTCAGGATGTAGAGGGCCTGCAGGCTGGAGGACGT
GTGCCAGTGTTAGACACACTCATAGAACTTGTTACACGAGGCCGATCTATCCCCGTACATCTGAATTCTT
TGCCAAGACTGGAAACCCTAGTAGCTGAGGTTCAGGCTTGGAAAGAATGTGCTGTTAATACATTCTTGAC
TGAGAATTCTCCATATTCTCTCTTAGAGGTGCTGTGTCCTCGATGTGATATTGGCCTTTTGGGATTGAAA
AGGAAGCAGAGAAAGTTAAAGGAGCCCTTGCCAAATGGAAAGAAAAAAAGCACCAAATTAGAGAGTCTGA
GTGACCTGGAGAGAGCTTTAACTGAAAGCAAGGAGACTGCTTCAGCTATGGCAACTCTTGGGGAAGCTCG
CCTAAGGGAAATGGAAGCCTTGCAGTCTCTCAGACTCGCCAATGAAGGGAAATTGCTGTCGCCTCTCCAA
GATGTGGATATAAAAATCTGCCTATGTCAGAAGGCCCCAGCTGCCCCTATGATTCAATGTGAACTCTGCA
GGGATGCTTTCCACACCAGTTGTGTGGCGGTACCCAGTATTTCACAGGGCCTGCGAATCTGGCTTTGTCC
CCATTGTCGGAGGTCAGAGAAACCTCCATTAGAGAAAATTCTGCCCCTGCTCGCCTCCCTTCAGCGTATC
CGAGTTCGCCTTCCTGAGGGAGATGCACTTCGATATATGATTGAAAGAACCGTGAACTGGCAGCACAGAG
CCCAGCAACTGCTTTCGTCAGGGAATCTTAAATTTGTGCAAGATCGAGTGGGCTCAGGACTGTTATATAG
CAGATGGCAAGCCTCAGCAGGACAGGTGTCAGACACAAACAAGGTATCTCAACCTCCTGGCACAACATCA
TTTTCTTTGCCTGATGACTGGGACAACAGAACCTCATATTTGCACTCCCCCTTCTCAACTGGACGAAGTT
GTATCCCCCTCCATGGTGTTAGTCCAGAAGTGAATGAACTATTGATGGAAGCCCAGCTGCTCCAGGTATC
CCTTCCTGAAATTCAGGAACTTTACCAGACTTTACTTGCAAAGCCAAGCCCTGCTCAGCAGACTGACCGA
AGCTCACCAGTGAGACCCAGCAGTGAGAAGAATGACTGTTGCCGAGGGAAGCGAGATGGAATTAACAGTC
TTGAGAGAAAACTGAAGAGACGCCTGGAAAGAGAGGGCCTCTCCAGTGAGCGGTGGGAACGAGTTAAGAA
AATGCGGACCCCCAAAAAGAAGAAAATCAAACTGAGCCACCCCAAGGACATGAACAATTTCAAGTTAGAG
AGAGAGCGTAGCTATGAATTAGTTCGTTCTGCTGAAACTCATTCCCTGCCCTCAGACACATCCTATTCCG
AACAGGAAGACTCTGAGGATGAAGATGCCATCTGCCCAGCTGTGAGCTGCCTGCAGCCAGAAGGAGATGA
GGTGGACTGGGTCCAGTGTGATGGCAGCTGCAATCAGTGGTTTCATCAGGTCTGTGTTGGTGTCTCCCCA
GAGATGGCAGAGAAAGAAGACTACATCTGTGTGCGCTGTACTGTGAAGGACGCACCAAGCCGAAAGTAGT
AATGAACTAGTCCGTAACTTGAAAGTATTTCGATTTCTTGGCTTTATATATCTTGTGGAAAGGACGATTG
GGTACCGGGTTCTATGCTCCGACGCGTTAAGTCGACAATCAACCTCTGGATTACAAAATTTGTGAAAGAT
TGACTGGTATTCTTAACTATGTTGCTCCTTTTACGCTATGTGGATACGCTGCTTTAATGCCTTTGTATCA
TGCTATTGCTTCCCGTATGGCTTTCATTTTCTCCTCCTTGTATAAATCCTGGTTGCTGTCTCTTTATGAG
GAGTTGTGGCCCGTTGTCAGGCAACGTGGCGTGGTGTGCACTGTGTTTGCTGACGCAACCCCCACTGGTT
GGGGCATTGCCACCACCTGTCAGCTCCTTTCCGGGACTTTCGCTTTCCCCCTCCCTATTGCCACGGCGGA
ACTCATCGCCGCCTGCCTTGCCCGCTGCTGGACAGGGGCTCGGCTGTTGGGCACTGACAATTCCGTGGTG
TTGTCGGGGAAATCATCGTCCTTTCCTTGGCTGCTCGCCTGTGTTGCCACCTGGATTCTGCGCGGGACGT
CCTTCTGCTACGTCCCTTCGGCCCTCAATCCAGCGGACCTTCCTTCCCGCGGCCTGCTGCCGGCTCTGCG
GCCTCTTCCGCGTCTTCGCCTTCGCCCTCAGACGAGTCGGATCTCCCTTTGGGCCGCCTCCCCGCGTCGA
CTTTAAGACCAATGACTTACAAGGCAGCTGTAGATCTTAGCCACTTTTTAAAAGAAAAGGGGGGACTGGA
AGGGCTAATTCACTCCCAACGAAGACAAGATCTGCTTTTTGCTTGTACTGGGTCTCTCTGGTTAGACCAG
ATCTGAGCCTGGGAGCTCTCTGGCTAACTAGGGAACCCACTGCTTAAGCCTCAATAAAGCTTGCCTTGAG
TGCTTCAAGTAGTGTGTGCCCGTCTGTTGTGTGACTCTGGTAACTAGAGATCCCTCAGACCCTTTTAGTC
AGTGTGGAAAATCTCTAGCAGTACGTATAGTAGTTCATGTCATCTTATTATTCAGTATTTATAACTTGCA
AAGAAATGAATATCAGAGAGTGAGAGGAACTTGTTTATTGCAGCTTATAATGGTTACAAATAAAGCAATA
GCATCACAAATTTCACAAATAAAGCATTTTTTTCACTGCATTCTAGTTGTGGTTTGTCCAAACTCATCAA
TGTATCTTATCATGTCTGGCTCTAGCTATCCCGCCCCTAACTCCGCCCATCCCGCCCCTAACTCCGCCCA
GTTCCGCCCATTCTCCGCCCCATGGCTGACTAATTTTTTTTATTTATGCAGAGGCCGAGGCCGCCTCGGC
CTCTGAGCTATTCCAGAAGTAGTGAGGAGGCTTTTTTGGAGGCCTAGGGACGTACCCAATTCGCCCTATA
GTGAGTCGTATTACGCGCGCTCACTGGCCGTCGTTTTACAACGTCGTGACTGGGAAAACCCTGGCGTTAC
CCAACTTAATCGCCTTGCAGCACATCCCCCTTTCGCCAGCTGGCGTAATAGCGAAGAGGCCCGCACCGAT
CGCCCTTCCCAACAGTTGCGCAGCCTGAATGGCGAATGGG
[124 nt withheld, positions 10331-10454]
C
[91 nt withheld, positions 10456-10546]
A
[49 nt withheld, positions 10548-10596]
CCTTTGACGTTGGAGTCCACGTTCTTT
[37 nt withheld, positions 10624-10660]
ACCCTATCTCGGTCTATTCTTTTGATTTATAAGGGATTTTGCCGATTTCGGCCTATTGGTTAAAAAATGA
GCTGATTTAACAAAAATTTAACGCGAATTTTAACAAAATATTAACGCTTACAATTTAGGTGGCACTTTTC
GGGGAAATGTGCGCGGAACCCCTATTTGTTTATTTTTCTAAATACATTCAAATATGTATCCGCTCATGAG
ACAATAACCCTGATAAATGCTTCAATAATATTGAAAAAGGAAGAGTATGAGTATTCAACATTTCCGTGTC
GCCCTTATTCCCTTTTTTGCGGCATTTTGCCTTCCTGTTTTTGCTCACCCAGAAACGCTGGTGAAAGTAA
AAGATGCTGAAGATCAGTTGGGTGCACGAGTGGGTTACATCGAACTGGATCTCAACAGCGGTAAGATCCT
TGAGAGTTTTCGCCCCGAAGAACGTTTTCCAATGATGAGCACTTTTAAAGTTCTGCTATGTGGCGCGGTA
TTATCCCGTATTGACGCCGGGCAAGAGCAACTCGGTCGCCGCATACACTATTCTCAGAATGACTTGGTTG
AGTACTCACCAGTCACAGAAAAGCATCTTACGGATGGCATGACAGTAAGAGAATTATGCAGTGCTGCCAT
AACCATGAGTGATAACACTGCGGCCAACTTACTTCTGACAACGATCGGAGGACCGAAGGAGCTAACCGCT
TTTTTGCACAACATGGGGGATCATGTAACTCGCCTTGATCGTTGGGAACCGGAGCTGAATGAAGCCATAC
CAAACGACGAGCGTGACACCACGATGCCTGTAGCAATGGCAACAACGTTGCGCAAACTATTAACTGGCGA
ACTACTTACTCTAGCTTCCCGGCAACAATTAATAGACTGGATGGAGGCGGATAAAGTTGCAGGACCACTT
CTGCGCTCGGCCCTTCCGGCTGGCTGGTTTATTGCTGATAAATCTGGAGCCGGTGAGCGTGGGTCTCGCG
GTATCATTGCAGCACTGGGGCCAGATGGTAAGCCCTCCCGTATCGTAGTTATCTACACGACGGGGAGTCA
GGCAACTATGGATGAACGAAATAGACAGATCGCTGAGATAGGTGCCTCACTGATTAAGCATTGGTAACTG
TCAGACCAAGTTTACTCATATATACTTTAGATTGATTTAAAACTTCATTTTTAATTTAAAAGGATCTAGG
TGAAGATCCTTTTTGATAATCTCATGACCAAAATCCCTTAACGTGAGTTTTCGTTCCACTGAGCGTCAGA
CCCCGTAGAAAAGATCAAAGGATCTTCTTGAGATCCTTTTTTTCTGCGCGTAATCTGCTGCTTGCAAACA
AAAAAACCACCGCTACCAGCGGTGGTTTGTTTGCCGGATCAAGAGCTACCAACTCTTTTTCCGAAGGTAA
CTGGCTTCAGCAGAGCGCAGATACCAAATACTGTTCTTCTAGTGTAGCCGTAGTTAGGCCACCACTTCAA
GAACTCTGTAGCACCGCCTACATACCTCGCTCTGCTAATCCTGTTACCAGTGGCTGCTGCCAGTGGCGAT
AAGTCGTGTCTTACCGGGTTGGACTCAAGACGATAGTTACCGGATAAGGCGCAGCGGTCGGGCTGAACGG
GGGGTTCGTGCACACAGCCCAGCTTGGAGCGAACGACCTACACCGAACTGAGATACCTACAGCGTGAGCT
ATGAGAAAGCGCCACGCTTCCCGAAGGGAGAAAGGCGGACAGGTATCCGGTAAGCGGCAGGGTCGGAACA
GGAGAGCGCACGAGGGAGCTTCCAGGGGGAAACGCCTGGTATCTTTATAGTCCTGTCGGGTTTCGCCACC
TCTGACTTGAGCGTCGATTTTTGTGATGCTCGTCAGGGGGGCGGAGCCTATGGAAAAACGCCAGCAACGC
GGCCTTTTTACGGTTCCTGGCCTTTTGCTGGCCTTTTGCTCACATGTTCTTTCCTGCGTTATCCCCTGAT
TCTGTGGATAACCGTATTACCGCCTTTGAGTGAGCTGATACCGCTCGCCGCAGCCGAACGACCGAGCGCA
GCGAGTCAGTGAGCGAGGAAGCGGAAGAGCGCCCAATACGCAAACCGCCTCTCCCCGCGCGTTGGCCGAT
TCATTAATGCAGCTGGCACGACAGGTTTCCCGACTGGAAAGCGGGCAGTGAGCGCAACGCAATTAATGTG
AGTTAGCTCACTCATTAGGCACCCCAGGCTTTACACTTTATGCTTCCGGCTCGTATGTTGTGTGGAATTG
TGAGCGGATAACAATTTCACACAGGAAACAGCTATGACCATGATTACGCCAAGCGCGCAATTAACCCTCA
CTAAAGGGAACAAAAGCTGGAGCTGCAAGC
Features (pLannotate 1.2.2; 31 found; start..end, strand, type, name):
      5..231     +  promoter       RSV promoter: Rous sarcoma virus enhancer/promoter
    232..412     +  LTR            5' LTR (truncated): truncated 5' long terminal repeat (LTR) from HIV-1
    459..584     +  misc_feature   HIV-1 Ψ: packaging signal of human immunodeficiency virus type 1
    568..931     +  CDS            HIV-1 gag (fragment): gag protein from human immunodeficiency virus 1; gag
   1077..1310    +  misc_feature   RRE: The Rev response element (RRE) of HIV-1 allows for Rev-dependent mRNA export from the nucleus to the cytoplasm.
   1687..1713    +  CDS            Rev (fragment): human immunodeficiency virus 1 (HIV-1) Rev protein; rev; enhances nuclear export of unspliced and incompletely spliced viral mRNAs
   1720..1743    +  promoter       SV40 promoter (fragment): SV40 early promoter
   1744..1815    +  promoter       SV40 promoter (fragment): SV40 enhancer and early promoter
   1839..1974    +  rep_origin     SV40 ori: SV40 origin of replication
   2020..2616    +  CDS            PuroR (fragment): puromycin N-acetyltransferase; pac from Streptomyces; confers resistance to puromycin
   2665..2782    +  misc_feature   cPPT/CTS: central polypurine tract and central termination sequence of HIV-1
   2847..2913    +  CDS            small t antigen (fragment): SV40 (simian virus 40) small t antigen
   2920..4098    +  promoter       EF-1α promoter: strong constitutive promoter for human elongation factor EF-1α
   4115..8746    +  CDS            KDM5B: KDM5B_HUMAN - Also known as JARID1B, PLU1, RBBP2H1. Experimental evidence at protein level: Swiss-Prot protein existence level 1. Histone demethylase that demethylates 'Lys-4' of histone H3, thereby playing a central role in histone code (PubMed:24952722, PubMed:27214403, PubMed:28262558). Does not demethylate histone H3 'Lys-9' or H3 'Lys-27'. Demethylates trimethylated, dimethylated and monomethylated H3 'Lys-4'. Acts as a transcriptional corepressor for FOXG1B and PAX9. Favors the proliferation of breast cancer cells by repressing tumor suppressor genes such as BRCA1 and HOXA5 (PubMed:24952
   8762..8815    +  promoter       U6 promoter (fragment): RNA polymerase III promoter for human U6 snRNA
   8857..9445    +  misc_feature   WPRE: woodchuck hepatitis virus posttranscriptional regulatory element
   9496..9515    +  misc_feature   cPPT/CTS (fragment): central polypurine tract and central termination sequence of HIV-1
   9517..9750    +  LTR            3' LTR (ΔU3): self-inactivating 3' long terminal repeat (LTR) from HIV-1
   9828..9949    +  polyA_signal   SV40 poly(A) signal: SV40 polyadenylation signal
   9989..10124   +  rep_origin     SV40 ori: SV40 origin of replication
  10145..10163   -  promoter       T7 promoter: promoter for bacteriophage T7 RNA polymerase
  10171..10326   +  CDS            lacZα (fragment): LacZα fragment of β-galactosidase; lacZ fragment
  10331..10759   +  rep_origin     f1 ori (sequence partly withheld): f1 bacteriophage origin of replication; arrow indicates direction of (+) strand synthesis
  10812..10916   +  promoter       AmpR promoter: bla
  10917..11777   +  CDS            AmpR: β-lactamase; bla; confers resistance to ampicillin, carbenicillin, and related antibiotics
  11948..12536   +  rep_origin     ori: high-copy-number ColE1/pMB1/pBR322/pUC origin of replication
  12719..12811   +  CDS            lacI (fragment): lac repressor; lacI; The lac repressor binds to the lac operator to inhibit transcription in E. coli. This inhibition can be relieved by adding lactose or isopropyl-β-D-thiogalactopyranoside (IPTG).
  12824..12845   +  protein_bind   CAP binding site: CAP binding activates transcription in the presence of cAMP. E. coli catabolite activator protein
  12860..12890   +  promoter       lac promoter: promoter for the E. coli lac operon
  12894..12916   +  protein_bind   lac operator (fragment): The lac repressor binds to the lac operator to inhibit transcription in E. coli. This inhibition can be relieved by adding lactose or isopropyl-β-D-thiogalactopyranoside (IPTG). lac repressor encoded by lacI
  12959..12977   +  promoter       T3 promoter: promoter for bacteriophage T3 RNA polymerase
