[The description below was written by a language model from this plasmid's Addgene catalogue record and pLannotate feature annotations shown in this document.]
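Description:
TFORF2773 is a third-generation-style, self-inactivating lentiviral expression plasmid built on the pLX_TRC317 backbone and carrying the human KDM5B open reading frame (also known as JARID1B or PLU-1). It belongs to a barcoded collection of transcription factor ORFs. In bacteria it is maintained through a high-copy ColE1/pUC-type origin with ampicillin resistance (AmpR), and an f1 origin is also present. The depositor warns that the plasmid can recombine, as is common for LTR-containing vectors. The sequenced record is about 13 kb, consistent with the stated backbone and insert sizes.

The viral genome is transcribed from an RSV promoter fused to a truncated HIV-1 5' LTR. It contains the Ψ packaging signal, a gag fragment, the RRE for Rev-dependent nuclear export, a cPPT/CTS and a ΔU3 3' LTR that inactivates LTR promoter activity after integration. An SV40 poly(A) signal follows the 3' LTR. Two expression units sit between the LTRs. An SV40 early promoter drives puromycin N-acetyltransferase for selection of transduced mammalian cells. Downstream, the strong constitutive EF-1α promoter drives KDM5B, a histone H3 lysine-4 demethylase that acts as a transcriptional corepressor. A WPRE after the ORF enhances transcript stability and expression.

According to the record, each construct in the collection carries a unique 24-bp barcode, which is not annotated as a separate feature in the table. A short U6 promoter-like fragment lies between the ORF and the WPRE, but its role is not stated. The barcode allows the overexpressed factor to be identified by sequencing in pooled screens, such as those examining directed differentiation. No epitope tag or fluorescent reporter is annotated.
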