Addgene plasmid #143615: TFORF2773
Purpose: Lentiviral vector for overexpressing transcription factor ORFs with unique 24-bp barcodes. Barcodes facilitate identification of transcription factors in pooled screens.
Depositing lab: Feng Zhang. Depositing organization: Broad Institute. Publication: A transcription factor atlas of directed differentiation. Joung J, Ma S, Tay T, Geiger-Schuller KR, Kirchgatterer PC, Verdine VK, Guo B, Arias-Garcia MA, Allen WE, Singh A, Kuksenko O, Abudayyeh OO, Gootenberg JS, Fu Z, Macrae RK, Buenrostro JD, Regev A, Zhang F. Cell. 2023 Jan 5;186(1):209-229.e26. doi: 10.1016/j.cell.2022.11.026. PubMed 36608654.
Backbone
  Vector backbone: pLX_TRC317
  Backbone manufacturer: Broad Institute Genetic Perturbation Platform
  Backbone size w/o insert (bp): 8264
  Vector type: Mammalian Expression, Lentiviral
  Selectable markers: Puromycin
Growth in bacteria
  Bacterial resistance: Ampicillin, 100 μg/mL
  Growth temperature: 37°C
  Growth strain: NEB Stable
  Copy number: High Copy
Gene/Insert
  Gene/Insert name: KDM5B
  Species: H. sapiens (human)
  Insert size (bp): 4736
  Entrez Gene: KDM5B (a.k.a. CT31, JARID1B, MRT65, PLU-1, PLU1, PPP1R98, PUT1, RBBP2H1A, RBP2-H1)
  Promoter: EF1a
  Cloning method: Unknown
  Sequencing primers: 5′ GGGTGGAGACTGAAGTTAGGCCAG; 3′ CACATAGCGTAAAAGGAGCAACATAG
Terms and licenses: Academic/Nonprofit Terms; Industry Terms: Not Available to Industry
Depositor comments: NM_006618,ENST00000367265 . The transcription factor ORF portion of this plasmid was synthesized by Genewiz. Please test multiple small colonies in case of plasmid recombination. To make this collection available in a timely manner, a portion of this collection was not fully sequenced by Addgene. If an Addgene verified full plasmid sequence is not available, please contact us prior to placing an order to request the full sequence.
How to cite: TFORF2773 was a gift from Feng Zhang (Addgene plasmid # 143615 ; http://n2t.net/addgene:143615 ; RRID:Addgene_143615)
