>Addgene plasmid #143615 | TFORF2773 | depositor partial sequence | sequence record 282975 | Insert
ACCGCCACCATGGAGGCGGCCACCACACTGCACCCAGGCCCGCGCCCGGCGCTGCCCCTCGGGGGCCCGG
GCCCGCTGGGCGAGTTCCTGCCTCCACCCGAGTGCCCGGTCTTCGAACCCAGCTGGGAAGAGTTCGCGGA
CCCCTTCGCTTTCATCCACAAGATCCGGCCCATAGCCGAGCAGACTGGCATCTGTAAGGTGCGGCCGCCG
CCGGATTGGCAGCCACCATTTGCATGTGATGTTGATAAACTTCATTTTACGCCACGTATCCAGAGACTGA
ATGAATTGGAGGCCCAAACTCGTGTAAAATTGAATTTCTTGGACCAGATTGCAAAGTACTGGGAGTTACA
GGGAAGTACTCTGAAAATTCCACATGTGGAGAGGAAGATCTTGGACTTATTTCAGCTTAATAAGTTAGTT
GCAGAAGAAGGTGGATTTGCAGTTGTTTGCAAGGATAGAAAATGGACCAAAATTGCTACCAAGATGGGGT
TTGCTCCTGGCAAAGCAGTGGGCTCACATATCAGAGGGCATTATGAACGAATTCTCAACCCCTACAACTT
ATTCCTGTCCGGAGACAGCCTAAGGTGTTTGCAGAAGCCAAACCTGACCACAGACACTAAGGACAAGGAG
TACAAACCCCATGATATTCCCCAGAGGCAGTCTGTGCAGCCTTCGGAAACGTGCCCCCCAGCCCGACGAG
CAAAACGCATGAGAGCAGAGGCCATGAATATTAAAATAGAACCCGAGGAGACAACGGAAGCCAGAACTCA
TAATCTGAGACGTCGAATGGGTTGTCCAACTCCAAAATGTGAAAATGAGAAAGAAATGAAGAGTAGCATC
AAGCAAGAACCTATTGAGAGGAAAGATTATATTGTAGAAAATGAGAAGGAAAAGCCCAAGAGTCGATCTA
AAAAAGCCACCAATGCTGTGGACCTGTATGTCTGTCTTTTATGTGGCAGTGGCAATGATGAAGACCGGCT
ACTGTTGTGTGATGGCTGTGATGACAGTTACCATACCTTTTGCTTGATCCCACCTCTCCATGATGTTCCC
AAGGGAGACTGGAGGTGTCCTAAGTGTTTGGCTCAGGAATGTAGTAAGCCACAAGAAGCATTTGGCTTTG
AACAAGCAGCCAGGGACTATACCCTCCGTACTTTTGGGGAAATGGCAGATGCGTTCAAATCTGATTACTT
CAACATGCCAGTCCATATGGTCCCCACAGAGCTTGTTGAGAAAGAATTTTGGAGACTAGTAAGCACTATT
GAGGAGGATGTCACAGTGGAATATGGAGCTGACATTGCCTCAAAGGAATTTGGCAGTGGCTTTCCTGTCC
GAGATGGGAAAATCAAACTCTCACCTGAGGAAGAGGAGTATCTTGATAGTGGCTGGAATTTGAACAACAT
GCCAGTGATGGAGCAGTCTGTCCTTGCACATATTACTGCTGATATATGTGGCATGAAACTTCCTTGGTTG
TATGTGGGAATGTGCTTTTCTTCATTCTGTTGGCACATTGAAGACCACTGGAGCTATTCAATTAACTACT
TGCACTGGGGTGAGCCAAAAACCTGGTATGGAGTCCCAGGGTATGCTGCTGAGCAGCTAGAAAATGTAAT
GAAGAAACTAGCTCCAGAACTCTTTGTGTCCCAGCCGGATCTCCTCCATCAGCTTGTGACCATCATGAAC
CCCAATACCCTGATGACTCATGAAGTGCCTGTTTACCGAACTAATCAGTGTGCTGGGGAGTTTGTGATTA
CATTTCCAAGAGCCTACCACAGTGGTTTTAACCAGGGTTTTAATTTTGCTGAGGCTGTTAACTTCTGCAC
TGTTGATTGGCTGCCATTAGGCCGACAGTGTGTGGAGCATTATCGCTTGCTTCATCGATATTGTGTGTTT
TCCCACGATGAGATGATCTGCAAGATGGCTTCCAAGGCTGATGTATTAGATGTTGTAGTGGCTTCAACTG
TTCAGAAAGACATGGCCATTATGATTGAGGATGAGAAAGCTTTAAGAGAAACTGTCCGTAAATTGGGAGT
GATTGATTCGGAAAGAATGGATTTTGAGCTGTTGCCAGATGATGAACGTCAGTGTGTAAAATGCAAAACT
ACATGCTTCATGTCTGCCATCTCCTGTTCTTGTAAACCTGGCCTTCTTGTTTGCCTGCATCATGTAAAAG
AATTGTGTTCCTGTCCTCCTTACAAATATAAATTGCGGTATAGGTACACGCTGGATGATCTCTACCCTAT
GATGAATGCATTGAAGCTTCGAGCAGAATCTTACAACGAATGGGCCTTGAATGTGAATGAAGCTTTGGAG
GCAAAGATCAACAAGAAGAAAAGCCTTGTCAGCTTCAAGGCTTTAATTGAAGAATCTGAAATGAAGAAAT
TCCCAGACAATGATCTTTTGCGACACCTTCGCCTAGTCACACAGGATGCAGAGAAGTGTGCCTCTGTTGC
GCAGCAGTTGCTTAATGGCAAAAGGCAAACTAGATATCGATCTGGTGGAGGGAAATCCCAAAATCAGTTG
ACAGTGAATGAGCTCCGGCAGTTTGTAACACAGCTGTATGCTCTTCCATGTGTCCTCAGTCAGACACCAT
TACTAAAGGATCTCTTGAATCGTGTAGAAGATTTTCAACAGCATAGTCAGAAACTACTCTCTGAGGAAAC
GCCTAGTGCTGCGGAGCTGCAGGACTTGCTAGATGTCAGCTTTGAATTTGATGTTGAACTTCCACAGCTT
GCTGAGATGCGTATCCGTTTGGAACAAGCCCGTTGGCTAGAAGAGGTGCAGCAAGCTTGCCTAGACCCCA
GCTCCCTTACTTTAGATGATATGAGACGTCTCATAGACCTAGGGGTAGGGCTGGCCCCGTATTCAGCAGT
GGAGAAAGCTATGGCCCGGCTGCAGGAACTGCTCACAGTGTCAGAGCACTGGGACGACAAAGCCAAGAGT
CTCCTCAAGGCCAGGCCACGACATTCATTGAATAGCCTTGCTACGGCAGTAAAGGAAATCGAAGAGATCC
CTGCATATCTGCCCAATGGTGCGGCTCTGAAAGACTCAGTGCAGAGAGCCAGAGACTGGCTTCAGGATGT
AGAGGGCCTGCAGGCTGGAGGACGTGTGCCAGTGTTAGACACACTCATAGAACTTGTTACACGAGGCCGA
TCTATCCCCGTACATCTGAATTCTTTGCCAAGACTGGAAACCCTAGTAGCTGAGGTTCAGGCTTGGAAAG
AATGTGCTGTTAATACATTCTTGACTGAGAATTCTCCATATTCTCTCTTAGAGGTGCTGTGTCCTCGATG
TGATATTGGCCTTTTGGGATTGAAAAGGAAGCAGAGAAAGTTAAAGGAGCCCTTGCCAAATGGAAAGAAA
AAAAGCACCAAATTAGAGAGTCTGAGTGACCTGGAGAGAGCTTTAACTGAAAGCAAGGAGACTGCTTCAG
CTATGGCAACTCTTGGGGAAGCTCGCCTAAGGGAAATGGAAGCCTTGCAGTCTCTCAGACTCGCCAATGA
AGGGAAATTGCTGTCGCCTCTCCAAGATGTGGATATAAAAATCTGCCTATGTCAGAAGGCCCCAGCTGCC
CCTATGATTCAATGTGAACTCTGCAGGGATGCTTTCCACACCAGTTGTGTGGCGGTACCCAGTATTTCAC
AGGGCCTGCGAATCTGGCTTTGTCCCCATTGTCGGAGGTCAGAGAAACCTCCATTAGAGAAAATTCTGCC
CCTGCTCGCCTCCCTTCAGCGTATCCGAGTTCGCCTTCCTGAGGGAGATGCACTTCGATATATGATTGAA
AGAACCGTGAACTGGCAGCACAGAGCCCAGCAACTGCTTTCGTCAGGGAATCTTAAATTTGTGCAAGATC
GAGTGGGCTCAGGACTGTTATATAGCAGATGGCAAGCCTCAGCAGGACAGGTGTCAGACACAAACAAGGT
ATCTCAACCTCCTGGCACAACATCATTTTCTTTGCCTGATGACTGGGACAACAGAACCTCATATTTGCAC
TCCCCCTTCTCAACTGGACGAAGTTGTATCCCCCTCCATGGTGTTAGTCCAGAAGTGAATGAACTATTGA
TGGAAGCCCAGCTGCTCCAGGTATCCCTTCCTGAAATTCAGGAACTTTACCAGACTTTACTTGCAAAGCC
AAGCCCTGCTCAGCAGACTGACCGAAGCTCACCAGTGAGACCCAGCAGTGAGAAGAATGACTGTTGCCGA
GGGAAGCGAGATGGAATTAACAGTCTTGAGAGAAAACTGAAGAGACGCCTGGAAAGAGAGGGCCTCTCCA
GTGAGCGGTGGGAACGAGTTAAGAAAATGCGGACCCCCAAAAAGAAGAAAATCAAACTGAGCCACCCCAA
GGACATGAACAATTTCAAGTTAGAGAGAGAGCGTAGCTATGAATTAGTTCGTTCTGCTGAAACTCATTCC
CTGCCCTCAGACACATCCTATTCCGAACAGGAAGACTCTGAGGATGAAGATGCCATCTGCCCAGCTGTGA
GCTGCCTGCAGCCAGAAGGAGATGAGGTGGACTGGGTCCAGTGTGATGGCAGCTGCAATCAGTGGTTTCA
TCAGGTCTGTGTTGGTGTCTCCCCAGAGATGGCAGAGAAAGAAGACTACATCTGTGTGCGCTGTACTGTG
AAGGACGCACCAAGCCGAAAGTAGTAATGAACTAGTCCGTAACTTGAAAGTATTTCGATTTCTTGGCTTT
ATATATCTTGTGGAAAGGACGATTGGGTACCGGGTTCTATGCTCCG
