>Addgene plasmid #143615 | TFORF2773 | depositor partial sequence | sequence record 282976 | Barcode
TTGGGTACCGGGTTCTATGCTCCG
